Addgene plasmid #232749: pIVT-Bxb1-I87L
Purpose: IVT template for making modRNA encoding mutant Bxb1 modRNA (I87L)
Depositing lab: Kate Galloway. Depositing organization: Massachusetts Institute of Technology. Publication: STRAIGHT-IN Dual: a platform for dual, single-copy integrations of DNA payloads and gene circuits into human induced pluripotent stem cells. Blanch-Asensio A, Ploessl DS, Wang NB, Mummery CL, Galloway KE, Davis RP. bioRxiv [Preprint]. 2024 Oct 17:2024.10.17.616637. doi: 10.1101/2024.10.17.616637. PubMed 39464154.
Backbone
  Vector backbone: pENTR4
  Backbone size w/o insert (bp): 1600
  Total vector size (bp): 3972
  Vector type: in vitro transcription
Growth in bacteria
  Bacterial resistance: Kanamycin, 50 μg/mL
  Growth temperature: 30°C
  Growth strain: NEB Stable
  Growth instructions: do not overgrow, as the segmented polyA track encoded on the plasmid can truncate in vivo.
  Copy number: Unknown
Gene/Insert
  Gene/Insert name: Bxb1
  Species: Synthetic
  Insert size (bp): 1557
  Mutation: I87L
  Tag / fusion protein: SV40 NLS (N terminal on insert); HA (N terminal on insert)
  Cloning method: Golden Gate
  Sequencing primers: 5′ GGGAAACGCCTGGTATCTTT
Terms and licenses: Academic/Nonprofit Terms; Industry Terms: Not Available to Industry
Depositor comments: The 5' and 3' beta globin UTR sequences flanking the ORF were based on previous literature for effective modRNA expression in hiPSCs: 10.1016/j.crmeth.2022.100290 To generate linear IVT template, digest the plasmid with MluI. The vector encodes a segmented polyA track, obviating the need for polyadenylation after IVT (doi: 10.1261/rna.069286.118). Due to the inability of nanopore sequencing to accurately read long polyN stretches and the possibility of polyA truncation, the actual length of the polyA tail may differ when propagating the vector. In our hands, we have not seen measurable differences in expression across different plasmid preparations.
How to cite: pIVT-Bxb1-I87L was a gift from Kate Galloway (Addgene plasmid # 232749 ; http://n2t.net/addgene:232749 ; RRID:Addgene_232749)
