[The description below was written by a language model from this plasmid's Addgene catalogue record and pLannotate feature annotations shown in this document.]
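Description:
pIVT-Bxb1-I87L is a 3,972 bp in vitro transcription template plasmid built on a pENTR4-derived backbone by Golden Gate assembly. It is used to make modified mRNA (modRNA) encoding a mutant form of the Bxb1 serine integrase. The plasmid is propagated in bacteria through a high-copy ColE1/pUC-type origin and selected with kanamycin via an aminoglycoside phosphotransferase (KanR) gene, which the annotation places across the sequence numbering origin.

The transcription unit begins with a T7 promoter for bacteriophage T7 RNA polymerase. This is followed by a 5′ beta-globin UTR, the synthetic Bxb1 open reading frame of about 1.56 kb carrying the I87L substitution, a 3′ beta-globin UTR and a plasmid-encoded segmented poly(A) tract. The integrase carries an SV40 nuclear localisation signal and an HA epitope at its N terminus; the short "3xHA fragment" hit in the feature table is consistent with a single HA tag. The automated annotation does not call the Bxb1 coding region itself. Its HBB fragment and "β-globin poly(A)" hits downstream of the ORF probably correspond to the beta-globin 3′ UTR sequence described by the depositor.

The UTRs were chosen from earlier work on effective modRNA expression in human induced pluripotent stem cells. Because the poly(A) tail is templated, transcripts made from the MluI-linearised plasmid need no enzymatic polyadenylation. The depositor notes that the tract can shorten during propagation and is poorly resolved by nanopore sequencing, so its true length may differ from the record, although no measurable differences in expression were seen between preparations. The associated publication describes a platform for dual, single-copy integration of DNA payloads and gene circuits into hiPSCs, where the transiently delivered integrase mRNA would presumably drive the recombination.
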