Features (pLannotate 1.2.2; 6 found; start..end, strand, type, name):
    180..768     +  rep_origin     ori: high-copy-number ColE1/pMB1/pBR322/pUC origin of replication
    805..821     +  promoter       T7 promoter (fragment): promoter for bacteriophage T7 RNA polymerase
    933..953     +  CDS            3xHA (fragment): three tandem HA epitope tags
   2480..2557    +  CDS            HBB (fragment): HBB_PONPY - Experimental evidence at transcript level: Swiss-Prot protein existence level 2. Involved in oxygen transport from the lung to the various peripheral tissues. From Pongo pygmaeus (Bornean orangutan).
   2561..2955    +  polyA_signal   β-globin poly(A): human β-globin polyadenylation signal
   3253..90      +  CDS            KanR (across the origin): aminoglycoside phosphotransferase; aph(3')-Ia; confers resistance to kanamycin in bacteria or G418 (Geneticin®) in eukaryotes
>Addgene plasmid #232749 | pIVT-Bxb1-I87L | addgene full sequence | sequence record 465504 | Addgene NGS Result
TTACAGAAACGGCTTTTTCAAAAATATGGTATTGATAATCCTGATATGAATAAATTGCAGTTTCATTTGA
TGCTCGATGAGTTTTTCTAATCAGAATTGGTTAATTGGTTGTAACATTATTCAGATTGGGCCCCGTTCCA
CTGAGCGTCAGACCCCGTAGAAAAGATCAAAGGATCTTCTTGAGATCCTTTTTTTCTGCGCGTAATCTGC
TGCTTGCAAACAAAAAAACCACCGCTACCAGCGGTGGTTTGTTTGCCGGATCAAGAGCTACCAACTCTTT
TTCCGAAGGTAACTGGCTTCAGCAGAGCGCAGATACCAAATACTGTTCTTCTAGTGTAGCCGTAGTTAGG
CCACCACTTCAAGAACTCTGTAGCACCGCCTACATACCTCGCTCTGCTAATCCTGTTACCAGTGGCTGCT
GCCAGTGGCGATAAGTCGTGTCTTACCGGGTTGGACTCAAGACGATAGTTACCGGATAAGGCGCAGCGGT
CGGGCTGAACGGGGGGTTCGTGCACACAGCCCAGCTTGGAGCGAACGACCTACACCGAACTGAGATACCT
ACAGCGTGAGCTATGAGAAAGCGCCACGCTTCCCGAAGGGAGAAAGGCGGACAGGTATCCGGTAAGCGGC
AGGGTCGGAACAGGAGAGCGCACGAGGGAGCTTCCAGGGGGAAACGCCTGGTATCTTTATAGTCCTGTCG
GGTTTCGCCACCTCTGACTTGAGCGTCGATTTTTGTGATGCTCGTCAGGGGGGCGGAGCCTATGGAAAAA
CGCCAGCAACGCGGCCTTTTTACGGTTCCTGGCCTAATACGACTCACTATAAGGCTCCTGGGCAACGTGC
TGGTCTGTGTGCTGGCCCATCACTTTGGCAAAGCACGCTACCGGTCAATGCGACCCGCCACCATGCCAAA
AAAGAAAAGAAAAGTGTATCCCTATGATGTCCCCGATTATGCCGGTTCAAGAGCCCTGGTCGTGATTAGA
CTGAGCCGAGTGACAGACGCCACCACAAGTCCCGAGAGACAGCTGGAATCATGCCAGCAGCTCTGTGCTC
AGCGGGGTTGGGATGTGGTCGGCGTGGCAGAGGATCTGGACGTGAGCGGGGCCGTCGATCCATTCGACAG
AAAGAGGAGGCCCAACCTGGCAAGATGGCTCGCTTTCGAGGAACAGCCCTTTGATGTGATCGTCGCCTAC
AGAGTGGACCGGCTGACCCGCTCACTGCGACATCTCCAGCAGCTGGTGCATTGGGCTGAGGACCACAAGA
AACTGGTGGTCAGCGCAACAGAAGCCCACTTCGATACTACCACACCTTTTGCCGCTGTGGTCATCGCACT
GATGGGCACTGTGGCCCAGATGGAGCTCGAAGCTATCAAGGAGCGAAACAGGAGCGCAGCCCATTTCAAT
ATTAGGGCCGGTAAATACAGAGGCTCCCTGCCCCCTTGGGGATATCTCCCTACCAGGGTGGATGGGGAGT
GGAGACTGGTGCCAGACCCCGTCCAGAGAGAGCGGATTCTGGAAGTGTACCACAGAGTGGTCGATAACCA
CGAACCACTCCATCTGGTGGCACACGACCTGAATAGACGCGGCGTGCTCTCTCCAAAGGATTATTTTGCT
CAGCTGCAGGGAAGAGAGCCACAGGGAAGAGAATGGAGTGCTACTGCACTGAAGAGATCTATGATCAGTG
AGGCTATGCTGGGTTACGCAACACTCAATGGCAAAACTGTCCGGGACGATGACGGAGCCCCTCTGGTGAG
GGCTGAGCCTATTCTCACCAGAGAGCAGCTCGAAGCTCTGCGGGCAGAACTGGTCAAGACTAGTCGCGCC
AAACCTGCCGTGAGCACCCCAAGCCTGCTCCTGAGGGTGCTGTTCTGCGCCGTCTGTGGAGAGCCAGCAT
ACAAGTTTGCCGGCGGAGGGCGCAAACATCCCCGCTATCGATGCAGGAGCATGGGGTTCCCTAAGCACTG
TGGAAACGGGACAGTGGCCATGGCTGAGTGGGACGCCTTTTGCGAGGAACAGGTGCTGGATCTCCTGGGT
GACGCTGAGCGGCTGGAAAAAGTGTGGGTGGCAGGATCTGACTCCGCTGTGGAGCTGGCAGAAGTCAATG
CCGAGCTCGTGGATCTGACTTCCCTCATCGGATCTCCTGCATATAGAGCTGGGTCCCCACAGAGAGAAGC
TCTGGACGCACGAATTGCTGCACTCGCTGCTAGACAGGAGGAACTGGAGGGCCTGGAGGCCAGGCCCTCT
GGATGGGAGTGGCGAGAAACCGGACAGAGGTTTGGGGATTGGTGGAGGGAGCAGGACACCGCAGCCAAGA
ACACATGGCTGAGATCCATGAATGTCCGGCTCACATTCGACGTGCGCGGTGGCCTGACTCGAACCATCGA
TTTTGGCGACCTGCAGGAGTATGAACAGCACCTGAGACTGGGGTCCGTGGTCGAAAGACTGCACACTGGG
ATGTCCTAGCAACCTCGAGCTCAAGCTTCGAATTCACCCCACCAGTGCAGGCTGCCTATCAGAAAGTGGT
GGCTGGTGTGGCTAATGCCCTGGCCCACAAGTATCACTAAGCTCGCTTTCTTGCTGTCCAATTTCTATTA
AAGGTTCCTTTGTTCCCTAAGTCCAACTACTAAACTGGGGGATATTATGAAGGGCCTTGAGCATCTGGAT
TCTGCCTAATAAAAAACATTTATTTTCATTGCAATGATGTATTTAAATTATTTCTGAATATTTTACTAAA
AAGGGAATGTGGGAGGTCAGTGCATTTAAAACATAAAGAAATGAAGAGCTAGTTCAAACCTTGGGAAAAT
ACACTATATCTTAAACTCCATGAAAGAAGGTGAGGCTGCAAACAGCTAATGCACATTGGCAACAGCCCCT
GATGCCTATGCCTTATTCATCCCTCAGAAAAGGATTCAAGTAGAGGCTTGATTTGGAGGTTAAAGTTTTG
CTATGCTGTATTTTACCGAATCGGATTTTGTTTTTAATATTTCAAAAAAAAAAAAAAAAAAAAAAAAAAA
AAAAAAAAAAAAAAAAAAAAAAAAAAAAAAAAAAAAAAAAAAAAAAAAAAAAAAAAAAAAAAAAAAAAAA
AAAAAAAAAAAAAAAAAAAAAAAAAACGCGTCGAAGGGAATTAATTCTTGAAGACGAAAGGGCCAGGTGG
CACGTGTCTCAAAATCTCTGATGTTACATTGCACAAGATAAAAATATATCATCATGAACAATAAAACTGT
CTGCTTACATAAACAGTAATACAAGGGGTGTTATGAGCCATATTCAACGGGAAACGTCGAGGCCGCGATT
AAATTCCAACATGGATGCTGATTTATATGGGTATAAATGGGCTCGCGATAATGTCGGGCAATCAGGTGCG
ACAATCTATCGCTTGTATGGGAAGCCCGATGCGCCAGAGTTGTTTCTGAAACATGGCAAAGGTAGCGTTG
CCAATGATGTTACAGATGAGATGGTCAGACTAAACTGGCTGACGGAATTTATGCCTCTTCCGACCATCAA
GCATTTTATCCGTACTCCTGGTGATGCATGGTTACTCACCACTGCGATCCCCGGAAAAACAGCATTCCAG
GTATTAGAAGAATATCCTGATTCAGGTGAAAATATTGTTGATGCGCTGGCAGTGTTCCTGCGCCGGTTGC
ATTCGATTCCTGTTTGTAATTGTCCTTTTAACAGCGATCGCGTATTTCGTCTAGCTCAGGCGCAATCACG
AATGAATAACGGTTTGGTTGATGCGAGTGATTTTGATGACGAGCGTAATGGCTGGCCTGTTGAACAAGTC
TGGAAAGAAATGCATAAACTTTTGCCATTCTCACCGGATTCAGTCGTCACTCATGGTGATTTCTCACTTG
ATAACCTTATTTTTGACGAGGGGAAATTAATAGGTTGTATTGATGTTGGACGAGTCGGAATCGCAGACCG
ATACCAGGATCTTGCCATCCTATGGAACTGCCTCGGTGAGTTTTCTCCTTCA
